Addgene plasmid #111979: Hsh155 R778A 3xFLAG
Purpose: Shuffle plasmid containing the HSH155 gene and surrounding regions. It bears a TRP marker for shuffle into a HSH155 deletion strain. It has 3xFLAG at the C-terminus. Contains R778A mutation. Lethal
Depositing lab: Aaron Hoskins. Depositing organization: University of Wisconsin, Madison. Publication: Functional Analysis of Hsh155/SF3b1 Interactions with the U2 snRNA/Branch Site Duplex. Carrocci TJ, Paulson JC, Hoskins AA. RNA. 2018 May 11. pii: rna.065664.118. doi: 10.1261/rna.065664.118. PubMed 29752352.
Backbone
  Vector backbone: pRS414
  Backbone manufacturer: ATCC
  Backbone size w/o insert (bp): 5208
  Total vector size (bp): 8208
  Vector type: Bacterial Expression, Yeast Expression
  Selectable markers: TRP1
Growth in bacteria
  Bacterial resistance: Ampicillin, 100 μg/mL
  Growth temperature: 37°C
  Growth strain: DH5alpha
  Copy number: Unknown
Gene/Insert
  Gene/Insert name: Hsh155 R778A 3x FLAG
  Species: S. cerevisiae (budding yeast)
  Insert size (bp): 3000
  Mutation: R778A
  Tag / fusion protein: 3xFLAG (C terminal on insert)
Terms and licenses: Academic/Nonprofit Terms; Industry Terms: Not Available to Industry
How to cite: Hsh155 R778A 3xFLAG was a gift from Aaron Hoskins (Addgene plasmid # 111979 ; http://n2t.net/addgene:111979 ; RRID:Addgene_111979)
