[The description below was written by a language model from this plasmid's Addgene catalogue record and pLannotate feature annotations shown in this document.]
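Description:
Hsh155 R778A 3xFLAG is a yeast–E. coli shuttle plasmid built on the pRS414 backbone, a low-copy centromeric vector. In S. cerevisiae it is maintained through a CEN6/ARS element and selected by the TRP1 auxotrophic marker, expressed from its own promoter. In bacteria it replicates from a high-copy ColE1/pUC-type origin and is selected with ampicillin via the β-lactamase gene. The backbone also carries an f1 origin, remnants of the lacZα/lac promoter region, and flanking T7 and T3 promoters on either side of the cloning site. The sequenced plasmid is about 8.2 kb, consistent with the catalogue size.

The roughly 3 kb insert is the S. cerevisiae HSH155 gene, the yeast orthologue of SF3b1. This U2 snRNP component contacts the pre-mRNA around the branch site early in spliceosome assembly. The gene was cloned together with its surrounding genomic regions. No heterologous yeast promoter is annotated, so expression presumably relies on the native flanking sequence upstream of the coding region. A short fragment of the neighbouring ABZ2 gene downstream reflects this genomic context. The coding sequence carries an R778A substitution and a C-terminal 3xFLAG epitope tag, which the annotation software detects only as partial FLAG fragments.

The plasmid is intended for plasmid-shuffle experiments: it is introduced into an HSH155 deletion strain to test whether the mutant allele can support viability as the sole copy of this gene. The record notes that R778A is lethal in this assay. The FLAG tag allows detection or immunopurification of the mutant protein in studies of Hsh155 interactions with the U2 snRNA/branch site duplex.
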