Features (pLannotate 1.2.2; 21 found; start..end, strand, type, name):
     27..45      +  promoter       T7 promoter: promoter for bacteriophage T7 RNA polymerase
    326..3238    +  CDS            HSH155: SF3B1_YEAST - Experimental evidence at protein level: Swiss-Prot protein existence level 1. Contacts pre-mRNA on both sides of the branch site early in spliceosome assembly. From Saccharomyces cerevisiae (strain ATCC 204508 / S288c) (Baker's yeast).
   3278..3294    +  CDS            3xFLAG (fragment): three tandem FLAG® epitope tags, followed by an enterokinase cleavage site
   3299..3321    +  CDS            2xFLAG (fragment): two tandem FLAG® epitope tags
   3524..3577    +  CDS            ABZ2 (fragment): PABC_YEAST - Experimental evidence at protein level: Swiss-Prot protein existence level 1. Converts 4-amino-4-deoxychorismate into 4-aminobenzoate (PABA) and pyruvate. From Saccharomyces cerevisiae (strain ATCC 204508 / S288c) (Baker's yeast).
   3594..3612    -  promoter       T3 promoter: promoter for bacteriophage T3 RNA polymerase
   3657..3673    -  protein_bind   lac operator: The lac repressor binds to the lac operator to inhibit transcription in E. coli. This inhibition can be relieved by adding lactose or isopropyl-β-D-thiogalactopyranoside (IPTG). lac repressor encoded by lacI
   3681..3711    -  promoter       lac promoter: promoter for the E. coli lac operon
   3726..3747    -  protein_bind   CAP binding site: CAP binding activates transcription in the presence of cAMP. E. coli catabolite activator protein
   3760..3852    -  CDS            lacI (fragment): lac repressor; lacI; The lac repressor binds to the lac operator to inhibit transcription in E. coli. This inhibition can be relieved by adding lactose or isopropyl-β-D-thiogalactopyranoside (IPTG).
   4035..4623    -  rep_origin     ori: high-copy-number ColE1/pMB1/pBR322/pUC origin of replication
   4794..5654    -  CDS            AmpR: β-lactamase; bla; confers resistance to ampicillin, carbenicillin, and related antibiotics
   5655..5759    -  promoter       AmpR promoter: bla
   5796..6299    +  misc_feature   CEN/ARS: S. cerevisiae CEN6 centromere fused to an autonomously replicating sequence
   6367..6402    +  CDS            rop (fragment): Rop protein, which maintains plasmids at low copy number; rop
   6504..6553    +  misc_feature   bom (fragment): basis of mobility region from pBR322
   6691..6838    +  promoter       TRP1 promoter: S. cerevisiae TRP1
   6839..7513    +  CDS            TRP1: phosphoribosylanthranilate isomerase, required for tryptophan biosynthesis; S. cerevisiae TRP1; yeast auxotrophic marker
   7564..7615    +  misc_feature   bom (fragment): basis of mobility region from pBR322
   7643..8071    -  rep_origin     f1 ori (sequence partly withheld): f1 bacteriophage origin of replication; arrow indicates direction of (+) strand synthesis
   8075..19      -  CDS            lacZα (fragment) (across the origin): LacZα fragment of β-galactosidase; lacZ fragment
>Addgene plasmid #111979 | Hsh155 R778A 3xFLAG | addgene full sequence | sequence record 213728 | Addgene NGS Result
GTAAAACGACGGCCAGTGAGCGCGCGTAATACGACTCACTATAGGGCGAATTGGGTACCGGGCCCCCCCC
TCGAGCATGTACTTTCCGCCTAACTACCATCACCTGTCTTTATTTATTCCGCTGACAGATATGCACAACC
AATTATCGTCTCTTGAAAGCTTTTTAGACGTGATTGCTGTTATTTGGCACGTTGTTAGTATTTAAGCTTA
TTCGGGTTTGCATTGATATTTGCCCGAGCAGAAATCTCCTTCTCGATGAGTTAGAACTGAAACATCTCTT
CAATTACTTATACATAATAAACATAGAAAGCCAGGACCTGTCATCATGAGTCATCCGATTCAATTTGTAA
ACGCTAATAATAGCGATAAGAGCCACCAATTAGGCGGTCAATATTCTATTCCTCAGGATTTGAGGGAAAA
CCTGCAGAAAGAAGCTGCACGTATTGGTGAGAACGAAAAAGATGTGCTACAGGAAAAAATGGAAACTAGG
ACAGTGCAAAATCGAGAGGATTCATACCACAAAAGAAGGTTTGATATGAAGTTTGAGCCGGATTCCGATA
CACAAACTGTTACGTCTTCAGAAAATACCCAAGACGCTGTCGTGCCAAGGAAAAGAAAATCTCGTTGGGA
TGTAAAAGGGTACGAGCCACCTGATGAATCTTCAACAGCGGTCAAAGAAAACTCTGATAGTGCTTTGGTT
AATGTAGAAGGAATCCATGATTTGATGTTTTTTAAACCTTCTGACCATAAATATTTCGCCGACGTTATAT
CCAAAAAACCCATAGATGAGTTAAATAAGGATGAAAAGAAAGAAAGAACCCTGTCGATGTTACTTCTGAA
AATAAAAAATGGCAATACAGCGAGTAGGAGGACTTCTATGCGGATTTTAACCGATAAAGCTGTTACATTT
GGTCCAGAAATGATATTTAACCGCTTATTGCCCATATTACTAGACAGAAGTTTGGAAGACCAGGAAAGAC
ATCTAATGATCAAGACCATAGATCGCGTCCTTTACCAGCTAGGAGATTTAACAAAACCTTACGTTCACAA
AATACTTGTAGTAGCTGCCCCATTGCTAATAGATGAAGATCCAATGGTTCGTTCAACAGGCCAGGAGATA
ATCACCAATCTGTCTACAGTCGCTGGCCTAAAAACCATTCTAACAGTAATGAGACCTGATATTGAGAATG
AGGATGAGTATGTTAGAAATGTAACTTCAAGAGCGGCGGCTGTGGTGGCAAAAGCCCTTGGTGTTAATCA
ATTGCTTCCTTTCATCAATGCAGCATGCCACTCACGGAAGTCTTGGAAAGCAAGGCATACTGGCATAAAA
ATTGTGCAGCAAATAGGTATACTTTTGGGAATAGGTGTCTTGAATCATCTTACTGGGCTGATGAGTTGTA
TCAAAGACTGCCTAATGGATGATCACGTTCCGGTGCGAATTGTTACAGCACATACTTTATCAACACTAGC
AGAAAATTCTTATCCATATGGTATCGAAGTTTTCAACGTTGTACTGGAGCCATTATGGAAGGGTATAAGA
AGTCATCGTGGTAAAGTGCTATCTTCTTTTTTAAAAGCTGTTGGATCTATGATCCCATTGATGGACCCAG
AGTATGCCGGTTATTATACCACAGAAGCAATGAGAATAATTAGACGTGAATTCGACTCTCCCGATGATGA
AATGAAAAAGACCATTCTTTTAGTATTACAAAAATGTAGCGCTGTAGAATCCATAACGCCAAAATTTCTG
AGAGAAGAAATCGCGCCAGAATTCTTTCAAAAATTTTGGGTCAGACGAGTGGCATTGGATAGACCATTAA
ACAAAGTTGTTACATATACTACTGTTACATTAGCAAAGAAATTAGGTTGTTCTTATACCATTGATAAATT
ATTAACACCATTGAGAGATGAAGCTGAGCCGTTCAGAACAATGGCTGTCCATGCTGTTACTAGAACAGTA
AACTTATTAGGGACAGCAGATTTAGATGAGAGATTAGAAACGAGGCTTATTGATGCGCTCTTGATAGCAT
TTCAAGAACAAACAAATAGTGATTCTATAATCTTTAAAGGGTTTGGGGCAGTGACGGTGTCACTTGACAT
CCGTATGAAACCGTTTTTAGCACCCATTGTGAGTACGATTTTAAATCATTTAAAGCATAAAACTCCCTTG
GTTCGTCAACATGCAGCAGATCTATGTGCCATACTAATACCAGTCATCAAGAACTGTCACGAATTCGAAA
TGTTGAATAAATTGAACATTATATTGTATGAATCCTTAGGCGAAGTATATCCAGAGGTATTAGGTTCTAT
AATCAACGCTATGTACTGTATTACTAGCGTAATGGATTTGGATAAACTACAACCTCCTATTAATCAAATT
TTACCAACCTTAACTCCAATTTTAAGAAACAAGCATAGAAAAGTCGAAGTAAACACTATCAAATTTGTTG
GACTTATTGGTAAATTAGCACCTACCTATGCACCTCCTAAAGAATGGATGAGAATATGTTTTGAACTATT
AGAACTTTTGAAAAGTACAAATAAAGAAATAAGAAGATCAGCAAATGCCACGTTTGGATTCATTGCTGAA
GCAATTGGACCTCACGATGTTCTTGTTGCGTTATTGAACAATTTAAAGGTTCAAGAACGTCAGTTAGCTG
TATGCACGGCTGTTGCTATCGGTATCGTTGCTAAAGTGTGTGGTCCTTACAACGTGCTGCCAGTAATCAT
GAATGAATACACAACACCAGAGACTAATGTTCAAAACGGTGTTCTCAAGGCCATGTCATTCATGTTTGAG
TACATTGGTAACATGTCTAAGGATTACATATACTTCATAACACCATTATTAGAAGATGCACTCACCGATA
GGGATTTAGTTCATCGTCAGACAGCGTCGAACGTAATAACCCACTTAGCTTTAAACTGTTCAGGTACAGG
TCACGAAGATGCCTTCATTCATTTAATGAATCTTCTAATACCCAATATTTTTGAAACTTCACCACATGCT
ATTATGCGTATTTTAGAAGGTTTGGAGGCACTGAGTCAAGCTCTTGGCCCTGGACTATTCATGAACTACA
TATGGGCAGGATTGTTCCATCCAGCGAAGAATGTAAGGAAAGCATTTTGGAGGGTGTATAATAACATGTA
CGTAATGTACCAGGACGCCATGGTACCTTTTTACCCCGTTACACCAGACAACAATGAAGAATATATAGAA
GAACTGGATTTAGTTCTGGGTGGTTCTGGTGGTTCTGATTACAAAGACCACGATGGTGACTACAAAGACC
ATGATATAGATTACAAGGATGATGATGATAAATGAATATATATAGAGCATATAAATAACCACAACTTGTA
AGAATATTTTACTTGACACACCTATATCATCACGTCACGATGCCTTCATAGATTATGATGAAATATAAAC
AGAACCTGCTATTGGAAAAAAAAGGGCAGGAAAAAATTTTGTGAAAGTGAGTAAAAGAAAGATGAAGAGC
GAGACATGGATAATAAGAAATAGATGTCACTAATGGACAATTGGAAGACTGATATGGAAAGTTACGATGA
AGGAGGAGCTCCAGCTTTTGTTCCCTTTAGTGAGGGTTAATTGCGCGCTTGGCGTAATCATGGTCATAGC
TGTTTCCTGTGTGAAATTGTTATCCGCTCACAATTCCACACAACATACGAGCCGGAAGCATAAAGTGTAA
AGCCTGGGGTGCCTAATGAGTGAGCTAACTCACATTAATTGCGTTGCGCTCACTGCCCGCTTTCCAGTCG
GGAAACCTGTCGTGCCAGCTGCATTAATGAATCGGCCAACGCGCGGGGAGAGGCGGTTTGCGTATTGGGC
GCTCTTCCGCTTCCTCGCTCACTGACTCGCTGCGCTCGGTCGTTCGGCTGCGGCGAGCTGTATCAGCTCA
CTCAAAGGCGGTAATACGGTTATCCACAGAATCAGGGGATAACGCAGGAAAGAACATGTGAGCAAAAGGC
CAGCAAAAGGCCAGGAACCGTAAAAAGGCCGCGTTGCTGGCGTTTTTCCATAGGCTCCGCCCCCCTGACG
AGCATCACAAAAATCGACGCTCAAGTCAGAGGTGGCGAAACCCGACAGGACTATAAAGATACCAGGCGTT
TCCCCCTGGAAGCTCCCTCGTGCGCTCTCCTGTTCCGACCCTGCCGCTTACCGGATACCTGTCCGCCTTT
CTCCCTTCGGGAAGCGTGGCGCTTTCTCATAGCTCACGCTGTAGGTATCTCAGTTCGGTGTAGGTCGTTC
GCTCCAAGCTGGGCTGTGTGCACGAACCCCCCGTTCAGCCCGACCGCTGCGCCTTATCCGGTAACTATCG
TCTTGAGTCCAACCCGGTAAGACACGACTTATCGCCACTGGCAGCAGCCACTGGTAACAGGATTAGCAGA
GCGAGGTATGTAGGCGGTGCTACAGAGTTCTTGAAGTGGTGGCCTAACTACGGCTACACTAGAAGAACAG
TATTTGGTATCTGCGCTCTGCTGAAGCCAGTTACCTTCGGAAAAAGAGTTGGTAGCTCTTGATCCGGCAA
ACAAACCACCGCTGGTAGCGGTGGTTTTTTTGTTTGCAAGCAGCAGATTACGCGCAGAAAAAAAGGATCT
CAAGAAGATCCTTTGATCTTTTCTACGGGGTCTGACGCTCAGTGGAACGAAAACTCACGTTAAGGGATTT
TGGTCATGAGATTATCAAAAAGGATCTTCACCTAGATCCTTTTAAATTAAAAATGAAGTTTTAAATCAAT
CTAAAGTATATATGAGTAAACTTGGTCTGACAGTTACCAATGCTTAATCAGTGAGGCACCTATCTCAGCG
ATCTGTCTATTTCGTTCATCCATAGTTGCCTGACTCCCCGTCGTGTAGATAACTACGATACGGGAGGGCT
TACCATCTGGCCCCAGTGCTGCAATGATACCGCGAGACCCACGCTCACCGGCTCCAGATTTATCAGCAAT
AAACCAGCCAGCCGGAAGGGCCGAGCGCAGAAGTGGTCCTGCAACTTTATCCGCCTCCATCCAGTCTATT
AATTGTTGCCGGGAAGCTAGAGTAAGTAGTTCGCCAGTTAATAGTTTGCGCAACGTTGTTGCCATTGCTA
CAGGCATCGTGGTGTCACGCTCGTCGTTTGGTATGGCTTCATTCAGCTCCGGTTCCCAACGATCAAGGCG
AGTTACATGATCCCCCATGTTGTGCAAAAAAGCGGTTAGCTCCTTCGGTCCTCCGATCGTTGTCAGAAGT
AAGTTGGCCGCAGTGTTATCACTCATGGTTATGGCAGCACTGCATAATTCTCTTACTGTCATGCCATCCG
TAAGATGCTTTTCTGTGACTGGTGAGTACTCAACCAAGTCATTCTGAGAATAGTGTATGCGGCGACCGAG
TTGCTCTTGCCCGGCGTCAATACGGGATAATACCGCGCCACATAGCAGAACTTTAAAAGTGCTCATCATT
GGAAAACGTTCTTCGGGGCGAAAACTCTCAAGGATCTTACCGCTGTTGAGATCCAGTTCGATGTAACCCA
CTCGTGCACCCAACTGATCTTCAGCATCTTTTACTTTCACCAGCGTTTCTGGGTGAGCAAAAACAGGAAG
GCAAAATGCCGCAAAAAAGGGAATAAGGGCGACACGGAAATGTTGAATACTCATACTCTTCCTTTTTCAA
TATTATTGAAGCATTTATCAGGGTTATTGTCTCATGAGCGGATACATATTTGAATGTATTTAGAAAAATA
AACAAATAGGGGTTCCGCGCACATTTCCCCGAAAAGTGCCACCTGGGTCCTTTTCATCACGTGCTATAAA
AATAATTATAATTTAAATTTTTTAATATAAATATATAAATTAAAAATAGAAAGTAAAAAAAGAAATTAAA
GAAAAAATAGTTTTTGTTTTCCGAAGATGTAAAAGACTCTAGGGGGATCGCCAACAAATACTACCTTTTA
TCTTGCTCTTCCTGCTCTCAGGTATTAATGCCGAATTGTTTCATCTTGTCTGTGTAGAAGACCACACACG
AAAATCCTGTGATTTTACATTTTACTTATCGTTAATCGAATGTATATCTATTTAATCTGCTTTTCTTGTC
TAATAAATATATATGTAAAGTACGCTTTTTGTTGAAATTTTTTAAACCTTTGTTTATTTTTTTTTCTTCA
TTCCGTAACTCTTCTACCTTCTTTATTTACTTTCTAAAATCCAAATACAAAACATAAAAATAAATAAACA
CAGAGTAAATTCCCAAATTATTCCATCATTAAAAGATACGAGGCGCGTGTAAGTTACAGGCAAGCGATCC
GTCTAAGAAACCATTATTATCATGACATTAACCTATAAAAATAGGCGTATCACGAGGCCCTTTCGTCTCG
CGCGTTTCGGTGATGACGGTGAAAACCTCTGACACATGCAGCTCCCGGAGACGGTCACAGCTTGTCTGTA
AGCGGATGCCGGGAGCAGACAAGCCCGTCAGGGCGCGTCAGCGGGTGTTGGCGGGTGTCGGGGCTGGCTT
AACTATGCGGCATCAGAGCAGATTGTACTGAGAGTGCACCATAGATCACGACATTACTATATATATAATA
TAGGAAGCATTTAATAGAACAGCATCGTAATATATGTGTACTTTGCAGTTATGACGCCAGATGGCAGTAG
TGGAAGATATTCTTTATTGAAAAATAGCTTGTCACCTTACGTACAATCTTGATCCGGAGCTTTTCTTTTT
TTGCCGATTAAGAATTAATTCGGTCGAAAAAAGAAAAGGAGAGGGCCAAGAGGGAGGGCATTGGTGACTA
TTGAGCACGTGAGTATACGTGATTAAGCACACAAAGGCAGCTTGGAGTATGTCTGTTATTAATTTCACAG
GTAGTTCTGGTCCATTGGTGAAAGTTTGCGGCTTGCAGAGCACAGAGGCCGCAGAATGTGCTCTAGATTC
CGATGCTGACTTGCTGGGTATTATATGTGTGCCCAATAGAAAGAGAACAATTGACCCGGTTATTGCAAGG
AAAATTTCAAGTCTTGTAAAAGCATATAAAAATAGTTCAGGCACTCCGAAATACTTGGTTGGCGTGTTTC
GTAATCAACCTAAGGAGGATGTTTTGGCTCTGGTCAATGATTACGGCATTGATATCGTCCAACTGCATGG
AGATGAGTCGTGGCAAGAATACCAAGAGTTCCTCGGTTTGCCAGTTATTAAAAGACTCGTATTTCCAAAA
GACTGCAACATACTACTCAGTGCAGCTTCACAGAAACCTCATTCGTTTATTCCCTTGTTTGATTCAGAAG
CAGGTGGGACAGGTGAACTTTTGGATTGGAACTCGATTTCTGACTGGGTTGGAAGGCAAGAGAGCCCCGA
AAGCTTACATTTTATGTTAGCTGGTGGACTGACGCCAGAAAATGTTGGTGATGCGCTTAGATTAAATGGC
GTTATTGGTGTTGATGTAAGCGGAGGTGTGGAGACAAATGGTGTAAAAGACTCTAACAAAATAGCAAATT
TCGTCAAAAATGCTAAGAAATAGGTTATTACTGAGTAGTATTTATTTAAGTATTGTTTGTGCACTTGCCG
ATCTATGCGGTGTGAAATACCGCACAGATGCGTAAGGAGAAAATACCGCATCAGGAAATTGTAAGCGTTA
ATATTTTGTTAAAATTCGCGTTAAATTTTTGTTAAATCAGCTCATTTTTTAACCAATAGGCCGAAATCGG
CAAAATCCCTTATAAATCAAAAGAATAGACCGAGATAGGGT
[37 nt withheld, positions 7742-7778]
AAAGAACGTGGACTCCAACGTCAAAGG
[49 nt withheld, positions 7806-7854]
T
[91 nt withheld, positions 7856-7946]
G
[124 nt withheld, positions 7948-8071]
CCATTCGCCATTCAGGCTGCGCAACTGTTGGGAAGGGCGATCGGTGCGGGCCTCTTCGCTATTACGCCAG
CTGGCGAAAGGGGGATGTGCTGCAAGGCGATTAAGTTGGGTAACGCCAGGGTTTTCCCAGTCACGACGTT
